>Addgene plasmid #156897 | pD649-HAsp-LRFN2-Fc(DAPA)-AviTag-6xHis | addgene full sequence | sequence record 407021 | Addgene NGS Result
TTTCAATATTATTGAAGCATTTATCAGGGTTATTGTCTCATGAGCGGATACATATTTGAATGTATTTAGA
AAAATAAACAAATAGGGGTCAGTGTTACAACCAATTAACCAATTCTGAACATTATCGCGAGCCCATTTAT
ACCTGAATATGGCTCATAACACCCCTTGCTCATGACCAAAATCCCTTAACGTGAGTTACGCGCGCGTCGT
TCCACTGAGCGTCAGACCCCGTAGAAAAGATCAAAGGATCTTCTTGAGATCCTTTTTTTCTGCGCGTAAT
CTGCTGCTTGCAAACAAAAAAACCACCGCTACCAGCGGTGGTTTGTTTGCCGGATCAAGAGCTACCAACT
CTTTTTCCGAAGGTAACTGGCTTCAGCAGAGCGCAGATACCAAATACTGTTCTTCTAGTGTAGCCGTAGT
TAGCCCACCACTTCAAGAACTCTGTAGCACCGCCTACATACCTCGCTCTGCTAATCCTGTTACCAGTGGC
TGCTGCCAGTGGCGATAAGTCGTGTCTTACCGGGTTGGACTCAAGACGATAGTTACCGGATAAGGCGCAG
CGGTCGGGCTGAACGGGGGGTTCGTGCACACAGCCCAGCTTGGAGCGAACGACCTACACCGAACTGAGAT
ACCTACAGCGTGAGCTATGAGAAAGCGCCACGCTTCCCGAAGGGAGAAAGGCGGACAGGTATCCGGTAAG
CGGCAGGGTCGGAACAGGAGAGCGCACGAGGGAGCTTCCAGGGGGAAACGCCTGGTATCTTTATAGTCCT
GTCGGGTTTCGCCACCTCTGACTTGAGCGTCGATTTTTGTGATGCTCGTCAGGGGGGCGGAGCCTATGGA
AAAACGCCAGCAACGCGGCCTTTTTACGGTTCCTGGCCTTTTGCTGGCCTTTTGCTCACATGTTCTTTCC
TGCGTTATCCCCTGATTCTGTGGATAACCGTATTACCGCCTTTGAGTGAGCTGATACCGCTCGCCGCAGC
CGAACGACCGAGCGCAGCGAGTCAGTGAGCGAGGAAGCGGAAGGCGAGAGTAGGGAACTGCCAGGCATCA
AACTAAGCAGAAGGCCCCTGACGGATGGCCTTTTTGCGTTTCTACAAACTCTTTCTGTGTTGTAAAACGA
CGGCCAGTCTTAAGCTCGGGCCCCCTGGGCGGTTCTGATAACGAGTAATCGTTAATCCGCAAATAACGTA
AAAACCCGCTTCGGCGGGTTTTTTTATGGGGGGAGTTTAGGGAAAGAGCATTTGTCAGAATATTTAAGGG
CGCCTGTCACTTTGCTTGATATATGAGAATTATTTAACCTTATAAATGAGAAAAAAGCAACGCACTTTAA
ATAAGATACGTTGCTTTTTCGATTGATGAACACCTATAATTAAACTATTCATCTATTATTTATGATTTTT
TGTATATACAATATTTCTAGTTTGTTAAAGAGAATTAAGAAAATAAATCTCGAAAATAATAAAGGGAAAA
TCAGTTTTTGATATCAAAATTATACATGTCAACGATAATACAAAATATAATACAAACTATAAGATGTTAT
CAGTATTTATTATCATTTAGAATAAATTTTGTGTCGCCCTTAATTGTGAGCGGATAACAATTACGAGCTT
CATGCACAGTGGCGTTGACTCAATATTGGCCATTAGCCATATTATTCATTGGTTATATAGCATAAATCAA
TATTGGCTATTGGCCATTGCATACGTTGTATCTATATCATAATATGTACATTTATATTGGCTCATGTCCA
ATATGACCGCCATGTTGGCATTGATTATTGACTAGTTATTAATAGTAATCAATTACGGGGTCATTAGTTC
ATAGCCCATATATGGAGTTCCGCGTTACATAACTTACGGTAAATGGCCCGCCTGGCTGACCGCCCAACGA
CCCCCGCCCATTGACGTCAATAATGACGTATGTTCCCATAGTAACGCCAATAGGGACTTTCCATTGACGT
CAATGGGTGGAGTATTTACGGTAAACTGCCCACTTGGCAGTACATCAAGTGTATCATATGCCAAGTACGC
CCCCTATTGACGTCAATGACGGTAAATGGCCCGCCTGGCATTATGCCCAGTACATGACCTTATGGGACTT
TCCTACTTGGCAGTACATCTACGTATTAGTCATCGCTATTACCATGGTGATGCGGTTTTGGCAGTACATC
AATGGGCGTGGATAGCGGTTTGACTCACGGGGATTTCCAAGTCTCCACCCCATTGACGTCAATGGGAGTT
TGTTTTGGCACCAAAATCAACGGGACTTTCCAAAATGTCGTAACAACTCCGCCCCATTGACGCAAATGGG
CGGTAGGCGTGTACGGTGGGAGGTCTATATAAGCAGAGCTCGTTTAGTGAACCGTCAGATCGCCTGGAGA
CGCCATCCACGCTGTTTTGACCTCCATAGAAGACACCGGGACCGATCCAGCCTCCGCGGCCGGGAACGGT
GCATTGGAACGCGGATTCCCCGTGCCAAGAGTGACGTAAGTACCGCCTATAGAGTCTATAGGCCCACCCC
CTTGGCTTCGTTAGAACGCGGCTACAATTAATACATAACCTTATGTATCATACACATACGATTTAGGTGA
CACTATAGAATAACATCCACTTTGCCTTTCTCTCCACAGGTGTCCACTCCCAGGTCCAACTGCACCTCGG
TTCTATCGAAAACGCGCCTGCTAGCGCCACCATGAAGACCATCATTGCCCTGAGCTACATCTTCTGCCTG
GTGTTCGCTGCGGCCGCCTGTCCTAAGTACTGCGTGTGCCAGAATCTGAGCGAGAGCCTGGGCACACTGT
GTCCTTCTAAGGGCCTGCTGTTCGTGCCTCCTGACATCGACAGACGGACCGTGGAACTGAGACTCGGCGG
CAACTTCATCATCCACATCAGCAGACAGGACTTCGCCAACATGACCGGCCTGGTGGATCTGACCCTGAGC
AGAAACACCATCAGCCATATCCAGCCTTTCAGCTTCCTGGACCTGGAAAGCCTGAGAAGCCTGCACCTGG
ACAGCAACAGACTGCCTAGCCTGGGCGAAGATACCCTGAGAGGCCTGGTCAATCTGCAGCACCTGATCGT
GAACAACAACCAGCTCGGCGGAATCGCCGATGAGGCCTTCGAGGATTTTCTGCTGACCCTGGAAGATCTG
GACCTGAGCTACAACAACCTGCACGGCCTGCCTTGGGATAGCGTGCGGAGAATGGTTAACCTGCACCAGC
TGAGCCTGGACCACAACCTGCTGGATCACATTGCCGAGGGCACCTTCGCCGATCTGCAGAAACTGGCCAG
ACTGGACCTCACCTCCAACCGGCTGCAAAAGCTGCCTCCAGATCCAATCTTCGCCAGAAGCCAGGCCAGC
GCTCTGACCGCTACACCTTTTGCTCCTCCACTGAGCTTCAGCTTTGGCGGCAATCCCCTGCACTGCAACT
GCGAACTGCTGTGGCTGCGGAGACTGGAAAGAGATGACGATCTGGAAACCTGCGGCTCTCCTGGCGGACT
GAAGGGCAGATACTTCTGGCACGTCCGCGAAGAGGAATTCGTGTGCGAGCCTCCTCTGATCACCCAGCAC
ACACACAAGCTGCTGGTGCTGGAAGGACAGGCCGCCACACTGAAGTGTAAAGCCATCGGCGACCCCTCTC
CACTGATCCATTGGGTCGCCCCTGACGATAGACTCGTGGGCAATAGCAGCAGAACCGCCGTGTACGACAA
CGGCACCCTGGACATCTTCATCACCACCAGCCAGGACAGCGGCGCCTTTACATGTATCGCCGCTAATGCC
GCTGGCGAGGCCACAGCTATGGTGGAAGTGTCTATCGTGCAGCTGCCCCACCTGAGCAACAGCACCAGTA
GAACAGCCCCTCCAAAGAGCCGGCTGAGCGATATCACAGGCAGCAGCAAGACAAGCAGAGGCGGCGGAGG
ATCTGGTGGCGGAGAACCTCCTAAGTCTCCTCCAGAAAGAGCCGTGCTCGTCAGCGAAGTGACCACAACA
TCTGCCCTGGTCAAGTGGTCCGTGTCCAAGTCTGCCCCTAGAGTGAAGATGTATCAGCTGCAGTACAACT
GCAGCGACGACGAGGTGCTGATCTACAGAATGATCCCCGCCAGCAACAAGGCCTTCGTGGTCAACAATCT
GGTGTCCGGCACCGGCTACGATCTGTGCGTTCTGGCCATGTGGGACGACACCGCCACAACACTGACCGCC
ACCAATATCGTGGGCTGCGCCCAGTTCTTCACCAAGGCCGATTATCCCCAGTGCCAGAGCATGCACTCTC
AGATCCTCGGAGGCACCATGGGCGCGCCGGGCGGCGACAAGACCCACACCTGCCCCCCCTGCCCAGCTCC
AGAACTGCTGGGAGGGCCTTCCGTGTTCCTGTTCCCCCCCAAGCCCAAGGACACCCTGATGATCAGCAGG
ACCCCCGAGGTGACCTGCGTGGTGGTGGCCGTGTCCCACGAGGACCCAGAGGTGAAGTTCAACTGGTACG
TGGACGGCGTGGAGGTGCACAACGCCAAGACCAAGCCCAGAGAGGAGCAGTACAACAGCACCTACAGGGT
GGTGTCCGTGCTGACCGTGCTGCACCAGGACTGGCTGAACGGCAAAGAATACAAGTGCAAAGTCTCCAAC
AAGGCCCTGGCTGCCCCAATCGAAAAGACAATCAGCAAGGCCAAGGGCCAGCCACGGGAGCCCCAGGTGT
ACACCCTGCCCCCCAGCCGGGAGGAGATGACCAAGAACCAGGTGTCCCTGACCTGTCTGGTGAAGGGCTT
CTACCCCAGCGATATCGCCGTGGAGTGGGAGAGCAACGGCCAGCCCGAGAACAACTACAAGACCACCCCC
CCAGTGCTGGACAGCGACGGCAGCTTCTTCCTGTACAGCAAGCTGACCGTGGACAAGTCCAGGTGGCAGC
AGGGCAACGTGTTCAGCTGCAGCGTGATGCACGAGGCCCTGCACAACCACTACACCCAGAAGTCCCTGAG
CCTGAGCCCCGGCGGCAGCGGTCTTAATGATATTTTCGAGGCTCAGAAGATTGAGTGGCATGAACACCAC
CACCATCACCACTAAGGCCGGCCTGTAGTCACTGGCACAACGCGTTACCCGGTAAGCCAATCGGGTATAC
ACGGTCGTCATACTGCAGACAGGGTTCTTCTACTTTGCAAGATAGTCTTGAGTAGTAAAATAAATAGATA
GAGAAAATCAGCCTCGACTGTGCCTTCTAGTTGCCAGCCATCTGTTGTTTGCCCCTCCCCCGTGCCTTCC
TTGACCCTGGAAGGTGCCACTCCCACTGTCCTTTCCTAATAAAATGAGGAAATTGCATCACAACACTCAA
CCCTATCTCGGTCTATTCTTTTGATTTATAAGGGATTTTGCCGATTTCGGCCTATTGGTTAAAAAATGAG
CTGATTTAACAAAAATTTAACGCGAATTAATTCTGTGGAATGTGTGTCAGTTAGGGTGTGGAAAGTCCCC
AGGCTCCCCAGCAGGCAGAAGTATGCAAAGCATGCATCTCAATTAGTCAGCAACCAGGTGTGGAAAGTCC
CCAGGCTCCCCAGCAGGCAGAAGTATGCAAAGCATGCATCTCAATTAGTCAGCAACCATAGTCCCGCCCC
TAACTCCGCCCATCCCGCCCCTAACTCCGCCCAGTTCCGCCCATTCTCCGCCCCATGGCTGACTAATTTT
TTTTATTTATGCAGAGGCCGAGGCCGCCTCTGCCTCTGAGCTATTCCAGAAGTAGTGAGGAGGCTTTTTT
GGAGGCCTAGGCTTTTGCAAAAAGCTCCCGGGAGCTTGTATATCCATTTTCGGATCTGATCAGCACGTGT
TGACAATTAATCATCGGCATAGTATATCGGCATAGTATAATACGACAAGGTGAGGAACTAAACCATGACC
GAGTACAAGCCCACGGTGCGCCTCGCCACCCGCGACGACGTCCCCAGGGCCGTACGCACCCTCGCCGCCG
CGTTCGCCGACTACCCCGCCACGCGCCACACCGTCGATCCGGACCGCCACATCGAGCGGGTCACCGAGCT
GCAAGAACTCTTCCTCACGCGCGTCGGGCTCGACATCGGCAAGGTGTGGGTCGCGGACGACGGCGCCGCG
GTGGCGGTCTGGACCACGCCGGAGAGCGTCGAAGCGGGGGCGGTGTTCGCCGAGATCGGCCCGCGCATGG
CCGAGTTGAGCGGTTCCCGGCTGGCCGCGCAGCAACAGATGGAAGGCCTCCTGGCGCCGCACCGGCCCAA
GGAGCCCGCGTGGTTCCTGGCCACCGTCGGCGTCTCGCCCGACCACCAGGGCAAGGGTCTGGGCAGCGCC
GTCGTGCTCCCCGGAGTGGAGGCGGCCGAGCGCGCCGGGGTGCCCGCCTTCCTGGAGACATCCGCGCCCC
GCAACCTCCCCTTCTACGAGCGGCTCGGCTTCACCGTCACCGCCGACGTCGAGGTGCCCGAAGGACCGCG
CACCTGGTGCATGACCCGCAAGCCCGGTGCCTGACACGTGCTACGAGATTTCGATTCCACCGCCGCCTTC
TATGAAAGGTTGGGCTTCGGAATCGTTTTCCGGGACGCCGGCTGGATGATCCTCCAGCGCGGGGATCTCA
TGCTGGAGTTCTTCGCCCACCCCAACTTGTTTATTGCAGCTTATAATGGTTACAAATAAAGCAATAGCAT
CACAAATTTCACAAATAAAGCATTTTTTTCACTGCATTCTAGTTGTGGTTTGTCCAAACTCATCAATGTA
TCTTATCATGTCTGTATACCGTCGACCTCTAGCTAGAGCTTGGCGTAATCATGGTCATTACCAATGCTTA
ATCAGTGAGGCACCTATCTCAGCGATCTGTCTATTTCGTTCATCCATAGTTGCCTGACTCCCCGTCGTGT
AGATAACTACGATACGGGAGGGCTTACCATCTGGCCCCAGCGCTGCGATGATACCGCGAGAACCACGCTC
ACCGGCTCCGGATTTATCAGCAATAAACCAGCCAGCCGGAAGGGCCGAGCGCAGAAGTGGTCCTGCAACT
TTATCCGCCTCCATCCAGTCTATTAATTGTTGCCGGGAAGCTAGAGTAAGTAGTTCGCCAGTTAATAGTT
TGCGCAACGTTGTTGCCATCGCTACAGGCATCGTGGTGTCACGCTCGTCGTTTGGTATGGCTTCATTCAG
CTCCGGTTCCCAACGATCAAGGCGAGTTACATGATCCCCCATGTTGTGCAAAAAAGCGGTTAGCTCCTTC
GGTCCTCCGATCGTTGTCAGAAGTAAGTTGGCCGCAGTGTTATCACTCATGGTTATGGCAGCACTGCATA
ATTCTCTTACTGTCATGCCATCCGTAAGATGCTTTTCTGTGACTGGTGAGTACTCAACCAAGTCATTCTG
AGAATAGTGTATGCGGCGACCGAGTTGCTCTTGCCCGGCGTCAATACGGGATAATACCGCGCCACATAGC
AGAACTTTAAAAGTGCTCATCATTGGAAAACGTTCTTCGGGGCGAAAACTCTCAAGGATCTTACCGCTGT
TGAGATCCAGTTCGATGTAACCCACTCGTGCACCCAACTGATCTTCAGCATCTTTTACTTTCACCAGCGT
TTCTGGGTGAGCAAAAACAGGAAGGCAAAATGCCGCAAAAAAGGGAATAAGGGCGACACGGAAATGTTGA
ATACTCATATTCTTCCTT
Features (pLannotate 1.2.2; 21 found; start..end, strand, type, name):
    119..143     -  CDS            KanR (fragment): aminoglycoside phosphotransferase; aph(3')-Ia; confers resistance to kanamycin
    254..842     +  rep_origin     ori: high-copy-number ColE1/pMB1/pBR322/pUC origin of replication
   1067..1084    +  terminator     rrnB T2 terminator (fragment): transcription terminator T2 from the E. coli rrnB gene
   1109..1128    -  CDS            lacZα (fragment): LacZα fragment of β-galactosidase; lacZ fragment
   1584..1600    +  protein_bind   lac operator: The lac repressor binds to the lac operator to inhibit transcription in E. coli. This inhibition can be relieved by adding lactose or isopropyl-β-D-thiogalactopyranoside (IPTG). lac repressor encoded by lacI
   1843..2146    +  enhancer       CMV enhancer: human cytomegalovirus immediate early enhancer
   2147..2350    +  promoter       CMV promoter: human cytomegalovirus (CMV) immediate early promoter
   2486..2529    +  intron         CMV intron (fragment): modified intron A from human cytomegalovirus
   2581..2599    +  promoter       SP6 promoter: promoter for bacteriophage SP6 RNA polymerase
   2603..2640    +  CDS            IgH signal sequence (fragment): signal sequence from the mouse immunoglobulin heavy chain variable region
   2692..4290    +  CDS            LRFN2 (fragment): LRFN2_HUMAN - Also known as KIAA1246, SALM1. Experimental evidence at protein level: Swiss-Prot protein existence level 1. Promotes neurite outgrowth in hippocampal neurons. Enhances the cell surface expression of 2 NMDA receptor subunits GRIN1 and GRIN2A. May play a role in redistributing DLG4 to the cell periphery (By similarity). From Homo sapiens (Human).
   4306..4983    +  CDS            IGHG1 (fragment): IGHG1_HUMAN - Experimental evidence at protein level: Swiss-Prot protein existence level 1. Constant region of immunoglobulin heavy chains. Immunoglobulins, also known as antibodies, are membrane-bound or secreted glycoproteins produced by B lymphocytes. In the recognition phase of humoral immunity, the membrane-bound immunoglobulins serve as receptors which, upon binding of a specific antigen, trigger the clonal expansion and differentiation of B lymphocytes into immunoglobulins- secreting plasma cells. Secreted immunoglobulins mediate the effector phase of humoral immunity, which results in
   5198..5309    +  polyA_signal   bGH poly(A) signal: bovine growth hormone polyadenylation signal
   5310..5418    +  rep_origin     f1 ori (fragment): f1 bacteriophage origin of replication; arrow indicates direction of (+) strand synthesis
   5432..5761    +  promoter       SV40 promoter: SV40 enhancer and early promoter
   5809..5856    +  promoter       EM7 promoter: synthetic bacterial promoter&nbsp
   5875..6474    +  CDS            PuroR (fragment): puromycin N-acetyltransferase; pac from Streptomyces; confers resistance to puromycin
   6484..6609    +  CDS            ble (fragment): BLE_KLEPN - Experimental evidence at protein level: Swiss-Prot protein existence level 1. Binding protein with a strong affinity to the bleomycin family of antibiotics. Binds to CL990; an antimitotic-antibiotic compound. From Klebsiella pneumoniae.
   6604..6725    +  polyA_signal   SV40 poly(A) signal: SV40 polyadenylation signal
   6778..7638    -  CDS            AmpR: β-lactamase; bla; confers resistance to ampicillin, carbenicillin, and related antibiotics
   7641..89      -  promoter       AmpR promoter (fragment) (across the origin): bla
