[The description below was written by a language model from this plasmid's Addgene catalogue record and pLannotate feature annotations shown in this document.]
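Description:
pD649-HAsp-LRFN2-Fc(DAPA)-AviTag-6xHis is a mammalian expression plasmid built on the pD649 backbone for producing the extracellular domain of human LRFN2 (also called SALM1) as a secreted, tagged fusion protein. It is maintained in E. coli as a high-copy plasmid through a ColE1/pUC-type origin and selected with ampicillin via the β-lactamase gene. The feature table also shows a mammalian selection cassette in which an SV40 early promoter and a bacterial EM7 promoter precede a puromycin N-acetyltransferase coding sequence and an SV40 polyadenylation signal. Small fragments annotated as KanR, lacZα, ble and f1 ori appear to be backbone remnants rather than functional parts.

The expression unit is driven by the CMV immediate-early enhancer and promoter, followed by a partial CMV intron A. An SP6 promoter sits just upstream of the coding region, where it could support in vitro transcription. The plasmid name indicates a haemagglutinin signal peptide (HAsp), although the automated annotation labels a short matching segment as an IgH signal sequence fragment. Either way, an N-terminal leader directs the protein into the secretory pathway. The LRFN2 ectodomain, cloned between preserved NotI and AscI sites, is fused in frame to a human IgG1 Fc region carrying the D265A and P329A (DAPA) substitutions, which are generally used to reduce Fc effector interactions. An AviTag for site-specific biotinylation and a 6xHis tag for metal-affinity purification follow, per the catalogue entry, and the unit ends with a bGH polyadenylation signal.

The construct belongs to a collection made for mapping interactions among human immunoglobulin-superfamily cell-surface proteins. The depositor notes that some plasmids in the set may carry an IS4-like transposase insertion upstream of the CMV promoter, but none is annotated here.
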