Addgene plasmid #156897: pD649-HAsp-LRFN2-Fc(DAPA)-AviTag-6xHis
Purpose: Mammalian expression of cell-surface protein extracellular domain fused to Fc(DAPA)-Avi-6xHis. Protein is secreted from cells.
Depositing lab: Chris Garcia. Depositing organization: Stanford University. Publication: A Human IgSF Cell-Surface Interactome Reveals a Complex Network of Protein-Protein Interactions. Wojtowicz WM, Vielmetter J, Fernandes RA, Siepe DH, Eastman CL, Chisholm GB, Cox S, Klock H, Anderson PW, Rue SM, Miller JJ, Glaser SM, Bragstad ML, Vance J, Lam AW, Lesley SA, Zinn K, Garcia KC. Cell. 2020 Aug 20;182(4):1027-1043.e17. doi: 10.1016/j.cell.2020.07.025. PubMed 32822567.
Backbone
  Vector backbone: pD649
  Backbone size w/o insert (bp): 6106
  Vector type: Mammalian Expression
Growth in bacteria
  Bacterial resistance: Ampicillin, 100 μg/mL
  Growth temperature: 37°C
  Growth strain: DH5alpha
  Copy number: High Copy
Gene/Insert
  Gene/Insert name: LRFN2
  Species: H. sapiens (human)
  Insert size (bp): 1542
  Mutation: Fc region of human IgG contains D265A and P329A mutations (DAPA)
  Entrez Gene: LRFN2 (a.k.a. FIGLER2, KIAA1246, SALM1)
  Promoter: CMV/SP6
  Tag / fusion protein: Fc(DAPA)-AviTag-6xHis (C terminal on backbone)
  Cloning method: Restriction Enzyme; 5′ cloning site GCGGCCGC (not destroyed); 3′ cloning site GGCGCGCC (not destroyed)
  Sequencing primers: 5′ ATTTAGGTGACACTATAG; 3′ CACGTACCAGTTGAACTTCACC
Resource information
  A portion of this plasmid was derived from a plasmid made by: synthesis by ThermoFisher
Terms and licenses: Academic/Nonprofit Terms; Industry Terms: Not Available to Industry
Depositor comments: Some plasmids in this collection may have an IS4-like element ISVsa5 family transposase upstream of the CMV promoter.
How to cite: pD649-HAsp-LRFN2-Fc(DAPA)-AviTag-6xHis was a gift from Chris Garcia (Addgene plasmid # 156897 ; http://n2t.net/addgene:156897 ; RRID:Addgene_156897)
