>Addgene plasmid #156897 | pD649-HAsp-LRFN2-Fc(DAPA)-AviTag-6xHis | depositor partial sequence | sequence record 302904 | insert (extracellular domain)
TGTCCTAAGTACTGCGTGTGCCAGAATCTGAGCGAGAGCCTGGGCACACTGTGTCCTTCTAAGGGCCTGC
TGTTCGTGCCTCCTGACATCGACAGACGGACCGTGGAACTGAGACTCGGCGGCAACTTCATCATCCACAT
CAGCAGACAGGACTTCGCCAACATGACCGGCCTGGTGGATCTGACCCTGAGCAGAAACACCATCAGCCAT
ATCCAGCCTTTCAGCTTCCTGGACCTGGAAAGCCTGAGAAGCCTGCACCTGGACAGCAACAGACTGCCTA
GCCTGGGCGAAGATACCCTGAGAGGCCTGGTCAATCTGCAGCACCTGATCGTGAACAACAACCAGCTCGG
CGGAATCGCCGATGAGGCCTTCGAGGATTTTCTGCTGACCCTGGAAGATCTGGACCTGAGCTACAACAAC
CTGCACGGCCTGCCTTGGGATAGCGTGCGGAGAATGGTTAACCTGCACCAGCTGAGCCTGGACCACAACC
TGCTGGATCACATTGCCGAGGGCACCTTCGCCGATCTGCAGAAACTGGCCAGACTGGACCTCACCTCCAA
CCGGCTGCAAAAGCTGCCTCCAGATCCAATCTTCGCCAGAAGCCAGGCCAGCGCTCTGACCGCTACACCT
TTTGCTCCTCCACTGAGCTTCAGCTTTGGCGGCAATCCCCTGCACTGCAACTGCGAACTGCTGTGGCTGC
GGAGACTGGAAAGAGATGACGATCTGGAAACCTGCGGCTCTCCTGGCGGACTGAAGGGCAGATACTTCTG
GCACGTCCGCGAAGAGGAATTCGTGTGCGAGCCTCCTCTGATCACCCAGCACACACACAAGCTGCTGGTG
CTGGAAGGACAGGCCGCCACACTGAAGTGTAAAGCCATCGGCGACCCCTCTCCACTGATCCATTGGGTCG
CCCCTGACGATAGACTCGTGGGCAATAGCAGCAGAACCGCCGTGTACGACAACGGCACCCTGGACATCTT
CATCACCACCAGCCAGGACAGCGGCGCCTTTACATGTATCGCCGCTAATGCCGCTGGCGAGGCCACAGCT
ATGGTGGAAGTGTCTATCGTGCAGCTGCCCCACCTGAGCAACAGCACCAGTAGAACAGCCCCTCCAAAGA
GCCGGCTGAGCGATATCACAGGCAGCAGCAAGACAAGCAGAGGCGGCGGAGGATCTGGTGGCGGAGAACC
TCCTAAGTCTCCTCCAGAAAGAGCCGTGCTCGTCAGCGAAGTGACCACAACATCTGCCCTGGTCAAGTGG
TCCGTGTCCAAGTCTGCCCCTAGAGTGAAGATGTATCAGCTGCAGTACAACTGCAGCGACGACGAGGTGC
TGATCTACAGAATGATCCCCGCCAGCAACAAGGCCTTCGTGGTCAACAATCTGGTGTCCGGCACCGGCTA
CGATCTGTGCGTTCTGGCCATGTGGGACGACACCGCCACAACACTGACCGCCACCAATATCGTGGGCTGC
GCCCAGTTCTTCACCAAGGCCGATTATCCCCAGTGCCAGAGCATGCACTCTCAGATCCTCGGAGGCACCA
TG
